>Addgene plasmid #87484 | NI-11 | addgene full sequence | sequence record 174608 | Addgene NGS Result
CTAAATTGTAAGCGTTAATATTTTGTTAAAATTCGCGTTAAATTTTTGTTAAATCAGCTCATTTTTTAAC
CAATAGGCCGAAATCGGCAAAATCCCTTATAAATCAAAAGAATAGACCGAGATAGGGTTGAGTGGCCGCT
ACAGGGCGCTCCCATTCGCCATTCAGGCTGCGCAACTGTTGGGAAGGGCGTTTCGGTGCGGGCCTCTTCG
CTATTACGCCAGCTGGCGAAAGGGGGATGTGCTGCAAGGCGATTAAGTTGGGTAACGCCAGGGTTTTCCC
AGTCACGACGTTGTAAAACGACGGCCAGTGAGCGCGACGTAATACGACTCACTATAGGGCGAATTGGCGG
AAGGCCGTCAAGGCCTAGGCGCGCCATGAGCTCGTATCCTGCAGTTAACGCCCGACCAGGTTGTTGCAAT
CGCGTCGAACATTGGGGGAAAGCAAGCCCTGGAAACCGTGCAAAGGTTGTTGCCGGTGTTGTGCCAAGCG
CACGGCTTAACGCCGGCCCAAGTAGTCCTGCAGGATACGGTACCTCTTAATTAACTGGCCTCATGGGCCT
TCCGCTCACTGCCCGCTTTCCAGTCGGGAAACCTGTCGTGCCAGCTGCATTAACATGGTCATAGCTGTTT
CCTTGCGTATTGGGCGCTCTCCGCTTCCTCGCTCACTGACTCGCTGCGCTCGGTCGTTCGGGTAAAGCCT
GGGGTGCCTAATGAGCAAAAGGCCAGCAAAAGGCCAGGAACCGTAAAAAGGCCGCGTTGCTGGCGTTTTT
CCATAGGCTCCGCCCCCCTGACGAGCATCACAAAAATCGACGCTCAAGTCAGAGGTGGCGAAACCCGACA
GGACTATAAAGATACCAGGCGTTTCCCCCTGGAAGCTCCCTCGTGCGCTCTCCTGTTCCGACCCTGCCGC
TTACCGGATACCTGTCCGCCTTTCTCCCTTCGGGAAGCGTGGCGCTTTCTCATAGCTCACGCTGTAGGTA
TCTCAGTTCGGTGTAGGTCGTTCGCTCCAAGCTGGGCTGTGTGCACGAACCCCCCGTTCAGCCCGACCGC
TGCGCCTTATCCGGTAACTATCGTCTTGAGTCCAACCCGGTAAGACACGACTTATCGCCACTGGCAGCAG
CCACTGGTAACAGGATTAGCAGAGCGAGGTATGTAGGCGGTGCTACAGAGTTCTTGAAGTGGTGGCCTAA
CTACGGCTACACTAGAAGAACAGTATTTGGTATCTGCGCTCTGCTGAAGCCAGTTACCTTCGGAAAAAGA
GTTGGTAGCTCTTGATCCGGCAAACAAACCACCGCTGGTAGCGGTGGTTTTTTTGTTTGCAAGCAGCAGA
TTACGCGCAGAAAAAAAGGATCTCAAGAAGATCCTTTGATCTTTTCTACGGGGTCTGACGCTCAGTGGAA
CGAAAACTCACGTTAAGGGATTTTGGTCATGAGATTATCAAAAAGGATCTTCACCTAGATCCTTTTAAAT
TAAAAATGAAGTTTTAAATCAATCTAAAGTATATATGAGTAAACTTGGTCTGACAGTTACCAATGCTTAA
TCAGTGAGGCACCTATCTCAGCGATCTGTCTATTTCGTTCATCCATAGTTGCCTGACTCCCCGTCGTGTA
GATAACTACGATACGGGAGGGCTTACCATCTGGCCCCAGTGCTGCAATGATACCGCGAGAACCACGCTCA
CCGGCTCCAGATTTATCAGCAATAAACCAGCCAGCCGGAAGGGCCGAGCGCAGAAGTGGTCCTGCAACTT
TATCCGCCTCCATCCAGTCTATTAATTGTTGCCGGGAAGCTAGAGTAAGTAGTTCGCCAGTTAATAGTTT
GCGCAACGTTGTTGCCATTGCTACAGGCATCGTGGTGTCACGCTCGTCGTTTGGTATGGCTTCATTCAGC
TCCGGTTCCCAACGATCAAGGCGAGTTACATGATCCCCCATGTTGTGCAAAAAAGCGGTTAGCTCCTTCG
GTCCTCCGATCGTTGTCAGAAGTAAGTTGGCCGCAGTGTTATCACTCATGGTTATGGCAGCACTGCATAA
TTCTCTTACTGTCATGCCATCCGTAAGATGCTTTTCTGTGACTGGTGAGTACTCAACCAAGTCATTCTGA
GAATAGTGTATGCGGCGACCGAGTTGCTCTTGCCCGGCGTCAATACGGGATAATACCGCGCCACATAGCA
GAACTTTAAAAGTGCTCATCATTGGAAAACGTTCTTCGGGGCGAAAACTCTCAAGGATCTTACCGCTGTT
GAGATCCAGTTCGATGTAACCCACTCGTGCACCCAACTGATCTTCAGCATCTTTTACTTTCACCAGCGTT
TCTGGGTGAGCAAAAACAGGAAGGCAAAATGCCGCAAAAAAGGGAATAAGGGCGACACGGAAATGTTGAA
TACTCATACTCTTCCTTTTTCAATATTATTGAAGCATTTATCAGGGTTATTGTCTCATGAGCGGATACAT
ATTTGAATGTATTTAGAAAAATAAACAAATAGGGGTTCCGCGCACATTTCCCCGAAAAGTGCCAC
Features (pLannotate 1.2.2; 9 found; start..end, strand, type, name):
      3..134     -  rep_origin     M13 ori (fragment): M13 bacteriophage origin of replication; arrow indicates direction of (+) strand synthesis
    155..311     -  CDS            lacZα (fragment): LacZα fragment of β-galactosidase; lacZ fragment
    320..338     +  promoter       T7 promoter: promoter for bacteriophage T7 RNA polymerase
    368..496     +  CDS            avrXa10 (fragment): AVX10_XANOO - Experimental evidence at protein level: Swiss-Prot protein existence level 1. Avirulence protein. Induces the hypersensitive response (HR)in rice plants carrying the resistance gene Xa10. Activity depends on the presence of the core repeat domains; replacement with repeat domains from other proteins (AvrBs3 of X.euvesicatoria (AC P14727) or AvrXa7 of this organism) does not elicit the HR. Probably acts as a transcription factor in its host plant (rice) to induce plant resistance or disease. From Xanthomonas oryzae pv. oryzae.
    566..613     -  CDS            lacI (fragment): lac repressor; lacI; The lac repressor binds to the lac operator to inhibit transcription in E. coli. This inhibition can be relieved by adding lactose or isopropyl-β-D-thiogalactopyranoside (IPTG).
    650..690     -  rep_origin     RSF ori (fragment): Plasmids containing the RSF 1030 origin of replication can be propagated in E. coli cells that contain additional plasmids with compatible origins.
    768..1356    -  rep_origin     ori: high-copy-number ColE1/pMB1/pBR322/pUC origin of replication
   1527..2387    -  CDS            AmpR: β-lactamase; bla; confers resistance to ampicillin, carbenicillin, and related antibiotics
   2388..2492    -  promoter       AmpR promoter: bla
