[The description below was written by a language model from this plasmid's Addgene catalogue record and pLannotate feature annotations shown in this document.]
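Description:
NI-11 is a small (about 2.5 kb) bacterial storage and template plasmid built on pMA, a commercial gene-synthesis cloning backbone. It belongs to a set of TAL effector DNA-binding-domain parts used in STAR, an isothermal-assembly method for building custom TALE arrays. It is propagated in E. coli from a high-copy ColE1/pUC-type origin and selected with ampicillin through a β-lactamase gene driven by its own bla promoter. The remaining backbone annotations are short fragments: pieces of an M13 origin, lacZα, lacI and an RSF origin. These look like remnants of the cloning vector and are probably not working elements. A T7 promoter sits just upstream of the insert, but the record assigns it no expression role.

The payload is a synthetic fragment annotated over about 130 bp as matching AvrXa10, a Xanthomonas oryzae TAL effector, which is consistent with roughly one TALE repeat unit. In the usual TALE naming convention, "NI" is the repeat-variable diresidue that recognises adenine. The "11" presumably marks the repeat's position or the junction context that fixes its place in an ordered assembly, though the record does not define the suffix. No eukaryotic promoter, nuclease domain, tag or reporter is annotated, so this plasmid is not an expression construct. Its stated purpose is to serve as a template for library amplification of the NI-11 fragment. The amplified module would then be combined with other repeat modules to build complete TALE DNA-binding domains for TALENs or other synthetic biology applications. The method used to clone the insert is not recorded.
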