Addgene plasmid #87484: NI-11
Purpose: For library amplification of fragment NI-11
Depositing lab: Steve Pollard. Depositing organization: University of Edinburgh. Publication: STAR: a simple TAL effector assembly reaction using isothermal assembly. Gogolok S, Garcia-Diaz C, Pollard SM. Sci Rep. 2016 Sep 12;6:33209. doi: 10.1038/srep33209. PubMed 27615025.
Backbone
  Vector backbone: pMA
  Backbone manufacturer: Life Technologies
  Vector type: TALEN, Synthetic Biology ; TALE DBD library preparation
Growth in bacteria
  Bacterial resistance: Ampicillin, 100 μg/mL
  Growth temperature: 37°C
  Growth strain: DH5alpha
  Copy number: High Copy
Gene/Insert
  Gene/Insert name: NI-11
  Species: Synthetic
  Cloning method: Unknown
Terms and licenses: Academic/Nonprofit Terms; Industry Terms: Not Available to Industry
How to cite: NI-11 was a gift from Steve Pollard (Addgene plasmid # 87484 ; http://n2t.net/addgene:87484 ; RRID:Addgene_87484)
