>Addgene plasmid #87484 | NI-11 | depositor partial sequence | sequence record 170618 | NI-11 RVD flanked by BciVI sites
GTATCCTGCAGTTAACGCCCGACCAGGTTGTTGCAATCGCGTCGAACATTGGGGGAAAGCAAGCCCTGGA
AACCGTGCAAAGGTTGTTGCCGGTGTTGTGCCAAGCGCACGGCTTAACGCCGGCCCAAGTAGTCCTGCAG
GATAC
